>Addgene plasmid #234396 | EEEV_KP282670.1_NSP2_Pro_NHis_CAvi | addgene full sequence | sequence record 470065 | Addgene NGS Result
GAGGCGGTTTGCGTATTGGGCGCCAGGGTGGTTTTTCTTTTCACCAGTGAGACGGGCAACAGCTGATTGC
CCTTCACCGCCTGGCCCTGAGAGAGTTGCAGCAAGCGGTCCACGCTGGTTTGCCCCAGCAGGCGAAAATC
CTGTTTGATGGTGGTTAACGGCGGGATATAACATGAGCTGTCTTCGGTATCGTCGTATCCCACTACCGAG
ATATCCGCACCAACGCGCAGCCCGGACTCGGTAATGGCGCGCATTGCGCCCAGCGCCATCTGATCGTTGG
CAACCAGCATCGCAGTGGGAACGATGCCCTCATTCAGCATTTGCATGGTTTGTTGAAAACCGGACATGGC
ACTCCAGTCGCCTTCCCGTTCCGCTATCGGCTGAATTTGATTGCGAGTGAGATATTTATGCCAGCCAGCC
AGACGCAGACGCGCCGAGACAGAACTTAATGGGCCCGCTAACAGCGCGATTTGCTGGTGACCCAATGCGA
CCAGATGCTCCACGCCCAGTCGCGTACCGTCTTCATGGGAGAAAATAATACTGTTGATGGGTGTCTGGTC
AGAGACATCAAGAAATAACGCCGGAACATTAGTGCAGGCAGCTTCCACAGCAATGGCATCCTGGTCATCC
AGCTGATAGTTAATGATCAGCCCACTGACGCGTTGCGCGAGAAGATTGTGCACCGCCGCTTTACAGGCTT
CGACGCCGCTTCGTTCTACCATCGACACCACCACGCTGGCACCCAGTTGATCGGCGCGAGATTTAATCGC
CGCGACAATTTGCGACGGCGCGTGCAGGGCCAGACTGGAGGTGGCAACGCCAATCAGCAACGACTGTTTG
CCCGCCAGTTGTTGTGCCACGCGGTTGGGAATGTAATTCAGCTCCGCCATCGCCGCTTCCACTTTTTCCC
GCGTTTTCGCAGAAACGTGGCTGGCCTGGTTCACCACGCGGGAAACGGTCTGATAAGAGACACCGGCATA
CTCTGCGACATCGTATAACGTTACTGGTTTCACATTCACCACCCTGAATTGACTCTCTTCCGGGCGCTAT
CATGCCATACCGCGAAAGGTTTTGCGCCATTCGATGGTGTCCGGGATCTCGACGCTCTCCCTTATGCGAC
TCCTGCATTAGGAAGCAGCCCAGTAGTAGGTTGAGGCCGTTGAGCACCGCCGCCGCAAGGAATGGTGCAT
GCAAGGAGATGGCGCCCAACAGTCCCCCGGCCACGGGGCCTGCCACCATACCCACGCCGAAACAAGCGCT
CATGAGCCCGAAGTGGCGAGCCCGATCTTCCCCATCGGTGATGTCGGCGATATAGGCGCCAGCAACCGCA
CCTGTGGCGCCGGTGATGCCGGCCACGATGCGTCCGGCGTAGAGGATCGAGATCTCGATCCCGCGAAATT
AATACGACTCACTATAGGGGAATTGTGAGCGGATAACAATTCCCCTCTAGAAATAATTTTGTTTAACTTT
AAGAAGGAGATATACATATGCACCATCATCATCATCATTCTTCTGGTGTAGATCTGGGTATGGCCAAGAT
TCTAGAAACTCCAGCTTCGAGTGACGTATTCCAGAACAAGGTAAATGTCTGTTGGGCGAAAGCACTTGAG
CCGGTACTTGCAACAGCTAATATAACCTTGACGCGATCCCAATGGGAGACGATCCCAGCGTTCAAAGATG
ACAAAGCCTACTCGCCCGAAATGGCCCTGAATTTCTTCTGTACCAGATTTTTCGGCGTGGATATTGATTC
CGGTCTTTTTTCGGCACCTACGGTACCTCTTACTTATACAAACGAGCATTGGGACAACAGCCCTGGCCCG
AATATGTACGGGCTATGCATGAGAACTGCCAAGGAGCTCGCCAGGCGGTATCCGTGCATCCTGAAAGCGG
TAGACACTGGTCGTGTTGCGGATGTTCGTACGGACACCATTAAAGATTATAACCCCTTGATTAATGTTGT
ACCGTTAAACAGGAGGCTACCACACTCTTTAGTTGTTACGCACCGATATACCGGGAACGGCGATTATTCT
CAGCTAGTCACAAAGATGACTGGGAAAACTGTCTTAGTCGTTGGTACTCCCATGAATATCCCCGGTAAGA
GGGTGGAGACATTGGGTCCAAGTCCTCAATGTACATACAAAGCTGAACTCGACTTAGGCATTCCAGCTGC
CTTGGGTAAGTATGATATTATTTTTATAAATGTTCGGACACCCTACCGACACCATCATTACCAGCAGTGC
GAGGATCACGCTATCCACCATTCCATGCTGACGCGCAAAGCAGTGGACCACCTAAACAAGGGCGGAACAT
GTATCGCACTGGGATACGGGACGGCGGATCGAGCTACCGAAAACATAATTAGCGCAGTGGCGAGATCGTT
TCGTTTCTCTCGTGTGTGCCAACCCAAATGTGCCTGGGAAAATACGGAGGTAGCCTTCGTTTTCTTTGGT
AAGGATAACGGAAATCATCTTCAAGACCAGGACCGCCTCTCAGTAGTGTTAAATAACATATATCAAGGAA
GCACTCAGCACGAAGCAGAACGTAGCAGTAAAGGTGGATACGGCCTGAATGATATCTTTGAAGCGCAGAA
GATTGAATGGCATGAATGATAAGGATCCGAATTCGAGCTCCGTCGACAAGCTTGCGGCCGCACTCGAGCA
CCACCACCACCACCACTGAGATCCGGCTGCTAACAAAGCCCGAAAGGAAGCTGAGTTGGCTGCTGCCACC
GCTGAGCAATAACTAGCATAACCCCTTGGGGCCTCTAAACGGGTCTTGAGGGGTTTTTTGCTGAAAGGAG
GAACTATATCCGGATTGGCGAATGGG
[124 nt withheld, positions 2827-2950]
C
[91 nt withheld, positions 2952-3042]
A
[49 nt withheld, positions 3044-3092]
CCTTTGACGTTGGAGTCCACGTTCTTTAATAGTGGACTCTTGTTCCAAACTGGAACAACACTCAACCCTA
TCTCGGTCTATTCTTTTGATTTATAAGGGATTTTGCCGATTTCGGCCTATTGGTTAAAAAATGAGCTGAT
TTAACAAAAATTTAACGCGAATTTTAACAAAATATTAACGCTTACAATTTAGGTGGCACTTTTCGGGGAA
ATGTGCGCGGAACCCCTATTTGTTTATTTTTCTAAATACATTCAAATATGTATCCGCTCATGAATTAATT
CTTAGAAAAACTCATCGAGCATCAAATGAAACTGCAATTTATTCATATCAGGATTATCAATACCATATTT
TTGAAAAAGCCGTTTCTGTAATGAAGGAGAAAACTCACCGAGGCAGTTCCATAGGATGGCAAGATCCTGG
TATCGGTCTGCGATTCCGACTCGTCCAACATCAATACAACCTATTAATTTCCCCTCGTCAAAAATAAGGT
TATCAAGTGAGAAATCACCATGAGTGACGACTGAATCCGGTGAGAATGGCAAAAGTTTATGCATTTCTTT
CCAGACTTGTTCAACAGGCCAGCCATTACGCTCGTCATCAAAATCACTCGCATCAACCAAACCGTTATTC
ATTCGTGATTGCGCCTGAGCGAGACGAAATACGCGATCGCTGTTAAAAGGACAATTACAAACAGGAATCG
AATGCAACCGGCGCAGGAACACTGCCAGCGCATCAACAATATTTTCACCTGAATCAGGATATTCTTCTAA
TACCTGGAATGCTGTTTTCCCGGGGATCGCAGTGGTGAGTAACCATGCATCATCAGGAGTACGGATAAAA
TGCTTGATGGTCGGAAGAGGCATAAATTCCGTCAGCCAGTTTAGTCTGACCATCTCATCTGTAACATCAT
TGGCAACGCTACCTTTGCCATGTTTCAGAAACAACTCTGGCGCATCGGGCTTCCCATACAATCGATAGAT
TGTCGCACCTGATTGCCCGACATTATCGCGAGCCCATTTATACCCATATAAATCAGCATCCATGTTGGAA
TTTAATCGCGGCCTAGAGCAAGACGTTTCCCGTTGAATATGGCTCATAACACCCCTTGTATTACTGTTTA
TGTAAGCAGACAGTTTTATTGTTCATGACCAAAATCCCTTAACGTGAGTTTTCGTTCCACTGAGCGTCAG
ACCCCGTAGAAAAGATCAAAGGATCTTCTTGAGATCCTTTTTTTCTGCGCGTAATCTGCTGCTTGCAAAC
AAAAAAACCACCGCTACCAGCGGTGGTTTGTTTGCCGGATCAAGAGCTACCAACTCTTTTTCCGAAGGTA
ACTGGCTTCAGCAGAGCGCAGATACCAAATACTGTCCTTCTAGTGTAGCCGTAGTTAGGCCACCACTTCA
AGAACTCTGTAGCACCGCCTACATACCTCGCTCTGCTAATCCTGTTACCAGTGGCTGCTGCCAGTGGCGA
TAAGTCGTGTCTTACCGGGTTGGACTCAAGACGATAGTTACCGGATAAGGCGCAGCGGTCGGGCTGAACG
GGGGGTTCGTGCACACAGCCCAGCTTGGAGCGAACGACCTACACCGAACTGAGATACCTACAGCGTGAGC
TATGAGAAAGCGCCACGCTTCCCGAAGGGAGAAAGGCGGACAGGTATCCGGTAAGCGGCAGGGTCGGAAC
AGGAGAGCGCACGAGGGAGCTTCCAGGGGGAAACGCCTGGTATCTTTATAGTCCTGTCGGGTTTCGCCAC
CTCTGACTTGAGCGTCGATTTTTGTGATGCTCGTCAGGGGGGCGGAGCCTATGGAAAAACGCCAGCAACG
CGGCCTTTTTACGGTTCCTGGCCTTTTGCTGGCCTTTTGCTCACATGTTCTTTCCTGCGTTATCCCCTGA
TTCTGTGGATAACCGTATTACCGCCTTTGAGTGAGCTGATACCGCTCGCCGCAGCCGAACGACCGAGCGC
AGCGAGTCAGTGAGCGAGGAAGCGGAAGAGCGCCTGATGCGGTATTTTCTCCTTACGCATCTGTGCGGTA
TTTCACACCGCAATGGTGCACTCTCAGTACAATCTGCTCTGATGCCGCATAGTTAAGCCAGTATACACTC
CGCTATCGCTACGTGACTGGGTCATGGCTGCGCCCCGACACCCGCCAACACCCGCTGACGCGCCCTGACG
GGCTTGTCTGCTCCCGGCATCCGCTTACAGACAAGCTGTGACCGTCTCCGGGAGCTGCATGTGTCAGAGG
TTTTCACCGTCATCACCGAAACGCGCGAGGCAGCTGCGGTAAAGCTCATCAGCGTGGTCGTGAAGCGATT
CACAGATGTCTGCCTGTTCATCCGCGTCCAGCTCGTTGAGTTTCTCCAGAAGCGTTAATGTCTGGCTTCT
GATAAAGCGGGCCATGTTAAGGGCGGTTTTTTCCTGTTTGGTCACTGATGCCTCCGTGTAAGGGGGATTT
CTGTTCATGGGGGTAATGATACCGATGAAACGAGAGAGGATGCTCACGATACGGGTTACTGATGATGAAC
ATGCCCGGTTACTGGAACGTTGTGAGGGTAAACAACTGGCGGTATGGATGCGGCGGGACCAGAGAAAAAT
CACTCAGGGTCAATGCCAGCGCTTCGTTAATACAGATGTAGGTGTTCCACAGGGTAGCCAGCAGCATCCT
GCGATGCAGATCCGGAACATAATGGTGCAGGGCGCTGACTTCCGCGTTTCCAGACTTTACGAAACACGGA
AACCGAAGACCATTCATGTTGTTGCTCAGGTCGCAGACGTTTTGCAGCAGCAGTCGCTTCACGTTCGCTC
GCGTATCGGTGATTCATTCTGCTAACCAGTAAGGCAACCCCGCCAGCCTAGCCGGGTCCTCAACGACAGG
AGCACGATCATGCGCACCCGTGGGGCCGCCATGCCGGCGATAATGGCCTGCTTCTCGCCGAAACGTTTGG
TGGCGGGACCAGTGACGAAGGCTTGAGCGAGGGCGTGCAAGATTCCGAATACCGCAAGCGACAGGCCGAT
CATCGTCGCGCTCCAGCGAAAGCGGTCCTCGCCGAAAATGACCCAGAGCGCTGCCGGCACCTGTCCTACG
AGTTGCATGATAAAGAAGACAGTCATAAGTGCGGCGACGATAGTCATGTCCCGCGCCCACCGGAAGGAGC
TGACTGGGTTGAAGGCTCTCAAGGGCATCGGTCGAGATCCCGGTGCCTAATGAGTGAGCTAACTTACATT
AATTGCGTTGCGCTCACTGCCCGCTTTCCAGTCGGGAAACCTGTCGTGCCAGCTGCATTAATGAATCGGC
CAACGCGCGGGGA
Features (pLannotate 1.2.2; 19 found; start..end, strand, type, name):
   1014..1091    -  promoter       lacI promoter: lacI
   1099..1378    -  CDS            TcR (fragment): tetracycline efflux protein; tet; confers resistance to tetracycline
   1400..1418    +  promoter       T7 promoter: promoter for bacteriophage T7 RNA polymerase
   1419..1443    +  protein_bind   lac operator: The lac repressor binds to the lac operator to inhibit transcription in E. coli. This inhibition can be relieved by adding lactose or isopropyl-β-D-thiogalactopyranoside (IPTG). lac repressor encoded by lacI
   1458..1480    +  RBS            RBS: efficient ribosome binding site from bacteriophage T7 gene 10 (Olins and Rangwala, 1989)
   1530..2546    +  CDS            POLN_EEEVF (fragment): Experimental evidence at protein level: Swiss-Prot protein existence level 1. [RNA-directed RNA polymerase nsP4]: RNA dependent RNA polymerase (By similarity). Replicates genomic and antigenomic RNA by recognizing replications specific signals. The early replication complex formed by the polyprotein P123 and nsP4 synthesizes minus- strand RNAs (By similarity). The late replication complex composed of fully processed nsP1-nsP4 is responsible for the production of genomic and subgenomic plus-strand RNAs (By similarity). From Eastern equine encephalitis virus (strain Florida 91-469) (EEEV) (Easte
   2659..2676    +  CDS            9xHis (fragment): 9xHis affinity tag
   2686..2735    +  CDS            SET1 (fragment): solubility-enhancement tag derived from T7 phage gene 10B
   2743..2790    +  terminator     T7 terminator: transcription terminator for bacteriophage T7 RNA polymerase
   2827..3255    +  rep_origin     f1 ori (sequence partly withheld): f1 bacteriophage origin of replication; arrow indicates direction of (+) strand synthesis
   3308..3365    +  promoter       AmpR promoter (fragment): bla
   3374..4189    -  CDS            KanR: aminoglycoside phosphotransferase; aph(3')-Ia; confers resistance to kanamycin in bacteria or G418 (Geneticin®) in eukaryotes
   4311..4899    +  rep_origin     ori: high-copy-number ColE1/pMB1/pBR322/pUC origin of replication
   5085..5224    -  misc_feature   bom: basis of mobility region from pBR322
   5326..5517    -  CDS            rop: Rop protein, which maintains plasmids at low copy number; rop
   5534..5914    +  CDS            YPB1_ECOLX: Protein predicted: Swiss-Prot protein existence level 4. From Escherichia coli.
   5986..6277    -  CDS            TcR (fragment): tetracycline efflux protein; tet; confers resistance to tetracycline
   6292..6313    -  protein_bind   CAP binding site: CAP binding activates transcription in the presence of cAMP. E. coli catabolite activator protein
   6326..1013    -  CDS            lacI (across the origin): lac repressor; lacI; The lac repressor binds to the lac operator to inhibit transcription in E. coli. This inhibition can be relieved by adding lactose or isopropyl-β-D-thiogalactopyranoside (IPTG).
