[The description below was written by a language model from this plasmid's Addgene catalogue record and pLannotate feature annotations shown in this document.]
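Description:
EEEV_KP282670.1_NSP2_Pro_NHis_CAvi is a bacterial expression plasmid built on the pNIC-Bio3 backbone, a pET-style vector of about 6.4 kb, made to produce part of the nsP2 protein of Eastern equine encephalitis virus in E. coli for structure determination. It carries a kanamycin resistance gene (aph(3')-Ia) for selection and replicates from a ColE1/pBR322-type origin. The accompanying rop gene and bom region fit the low copy number given in the record. An f1 origin is also present, along with remnants of the tetracycline resistance gene that are backbone leftovers rather than functional markers.

Expression is driven by a T7 promoter followed by a lac operator and the strong T7 gene 10 ribosome binding site, and it ends at a T7 terminator. The plasmid also encodes the lac repressor (lacI), so transcription stays repressed until induced with IPTG in a host that supplies T7 RNA polymerase. The insert is annotated as a roughly 1 kb fragment matching the EEEV non-structural polyprotein. The "Pro" in the construct name suggests the nsP2 protease region, although the record only warns that the full coding region may not be included. The annotation tool's description of that match concerns nsP4, which reflects the polyprotein database entry rather than the cloned segment.

The protein carries an N-terminal hexahistidine tag for metal-affinity purification. At the C terminus it has an Avi-type biotin acceptor peptide, which allows site-specific biotinylation by BirA for immobilisation or binding assays. A short His-tag fragment and a solubility-tag fragment are annotated downstream of the insert, and they are probably untranslated vector remnants.
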