Addgene plasmid #234396: EEEV_KP282670.1_NSP2_Pro_NHis_CAvi
Purpose: Bacterial expression for structure determination. May not contain entire coding region of gene.
Depositing lab: Cheryl Arrowsmith. Depositing organization: University of Toronto.
Backbone
  Vector backbone: pNIC-Bio3
  Vector type: Bacterial Expression
  Selectable markers: Low Copy
Growth in bacteria
  Bacterial resistance: Kanamycin, 50 μg/mL
  Growth temperature: 37°C
  Growth strain: DH5alpha
  Copy number: Low Copy
Gene/Insert
  Gene/Insert name: Nsp2_EEEV
  Species: Eastern equine encephalitis virus
  Promoter: T7
  Tag / fusion protein: MHHHHHHSSGVDLG (N terminal on insert); SSKGGYGLNDIFEAQKIEWHE (C terminal on insert)
  Cloning method: Unknown
  Sequencing primers: 5′ T7; 3′ T7-term
Terms and licenses: Academic/Nonprofit Terms; Industry Terms: Not Available to Industry
How to cite: EEEV_KP282670.1_NSP2_Pro_NHis_CAvi was a gift from Cheryl Arrowsmith (Addgene plasmid # 234396 ; http://n2t.net/addgene:234396 ; RRID:Addgene_234396)
